Addgene plasmid #126054: pLaNGo11-3
Purpose: A self-assembling split-GFP based Golden Gate vector to determine protein targeting to plastids in plant cell
Depositing lab: Ralf-Bernd Klösgen. Depositing organization: Martin-Luther-Universitaet Halle-Wittenberg. Publication: Targeting specificity of nuclear-encoded organelle proteins with a self-assembling split-fluorescent protein toolkit. Sharma M, Kretschmer C, Lampe C, Stuttmann J, Klosgen RB. J Cell Sci. 2019 Jun 3;132(11). pii: jcs.230839. doi: 10.1242/jcs.230839. PubMed 31085714.
Backbone
  Vector backbone: pAGM4723
  Total vector size (bp): 11613
  Vector type: Plant Expression ; Binary
Growth in bacteria
  Bacterial resistance: Chloramphenicol and Kanamycin, 25 & 50 μg/mL
  Growth temperature: 37°C
  Growth strain: ccdB Survival
  Copy number: Unknown
Gene/Insert 1
  Gene/Insert name: chloroplastic FNR transit peptide (alt name: FNR (tp))
  Species: Spinacia oleracea
  Insert size (bp): 834
  GenBank ID: M86349.1
  Tag / fusion protein: GFP1-10 (C terminal on insert)
Gene/Insert 2
  Gene/Insert name: ccdB cassette (BsaI)
  Species: E. coli
  Insert size (bp): 1458
Gene/Insert 3
  Gene/Insert name: GFP11x3 (5 aa linker) (alt name: GFP11 M3)
  Insert size (bp): 201
Resource information
  A portion of this plasmid was derived from a plasmid made by: Huang Lab via Addgene
Terms and licenses: Academic/Nonprofit Terms; Industry Terms: Not Available to Industry
Depositor comments: Please incubate bacteria at 30 degrees Celsius after transformations to increase efficiency. Further growth after transformants are obtained should be performed at 37 degrees Celsius.
How to cite: pLaNGo11-3 was a gift from Ralf-Bernd Klösgen (Addgene plasmid # 126054 ; http://n2t.net/addgene:126054 ; RRID:Addgene_126054)
