[The description below was written by a language model from this plasmid's Addgene catalogue record and pLannotate feature annotations shown in this document.]
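Description:
pLaNGo11-3 is a binary plant expression vector built on the pAGM4723 backbone, designed as a Golden Gate acceptor for testing whether a candidate protein is targeted to plastids using self-assembling split GFP. It replicates in E. coli through a ColE1/pUC-type origin and carries the pVS1 oriV with RepA and StaA, which support replication and stable maintenance in Agrobacterium. The backbone marker is kanamycin resistance. Chloramphenicol resistance comes from the CmR gene inside the ccdB cassette, and because that cassette encodes the CcdB gyrase toxin, the empty vector must be propagated in a ccdB-tolerant strain. The catalogue lists a total size of 11,613 bp, while the annotated sequencing record is 11,470 nt.

Between the nopaline-type left and right T-DNA borders lie two expression units, each driven by a CaMV 35S promoter with the TMV Ω translational enhancer. The first encodes the spinach chloroplast ferredoxin-NADP reductase (FNR) transit peptide fused to GFP1-10 and ends in the OCS terminator, so the large, non-fluorescent GFP fragment is delivered into plastids. The second unit contains the BsaI-flanked ccdB/CmR cassette followed by GFP11 and the pea rbcS-E9 terminator. The catalogue describes a triple GFP11 repeat with 5-amino-acid linkers, although the annotation marks only one copy.

Golden Gate cloning replaces the counter-selectable cassette with a sequence of interest, which presumably produces a C-terminal GFP11x3 fusion. If that fusion protein also reaches the plastid, the GFP11 strands complement GFP1-10 and fluorescence is reconstituted, reporting plastid localisation in plant cells. Having both components on a single T-DNA ensures they are co-delivered.
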