Features (pLannotate 1.2.2; 25 found; start..end, strand, type, name):
     40..846     +  CDS            IBMP_CAMVB (fragment): Experimental evidence at protein level: Swiss-Prot protein existence level 1. Enhances the ribosomal termination-reinitiation event leading to the translation of major open reading frames on the polycistronic viral RNAs. From Cauliflower mosaic virus (strain Bari 1) (CaMV).
   1030..1375    +  promoter       CaMV 35S promoter: strong constitutive promoter from cauliflower mosaic virus
   1327..1373    +  promoter       minimal CaMV 35S promoter: minimal 35S promoter from cauliflower mosaic virus
   1404..1457    +  misc_feature   TMV Ω: translational enhancer from the tobacco mosaic virus 5'-leader sequence (Gallie et al., 1988)
   1466..1639    +  CDS            PETH (fragment): FENR_SPIOL - Experimental evidence at protein level: Swiss-Prot protein existence level 1. May play a key role in regulating the relative amounts of cyclic and non-cyclic electron flow to meet the demands of the plant for ATP and reducing power. From Spinacia oleracea (Spinach).
   1634..2275    +  CDS            GFP(1-10): fragment of superfolder GFP consisting of the first 10 β-strands associates with GFP11, the 11th β-strand, to reconstitute fluorescent GFP (Cabantous et al., 2005; Kamiyama et al., 2016)
   2306..3013    +  terminator     OCS terminator: octopine synthase terminator
   3040..3846    +  CDS            IBMP_CAMVB (fragment): Experimental evidence at protein level: Swiss-Prot protein existence level 1. Enhances the ribosomal termination-reinitiation event leading to the translation of major open reading frames on the polycistronic viral RNAs. From Cauliflower mosaic virus (strain Bari 1) (CaMV).
   4030..4375    +  promoter       CaMV 35S promoter: strong constitutive promoter from cauliflower mosaic virus
   4327..4373    +  promoter       minimal CaMV 35S promoter: minimal 35S promoter from cauliflower mosaic virus
   4404..4457    +  misc_feature   TMV Ω: translational enhancer from the tobacco mosaic virus 5'-leader sequence (Gallie et al., 1988)
   4508..4810    -  CDS            ccdB: CCDB_ECOLI - Also known as G, letB, letD. Experimental evidence at protein level: Swiss-Prot protein existence level 1. Toxic component of a type II toxin-antitoxin (TA) system, functioning in plasmid maintainence. Responsible for the post- segregational killing (PSK) of plasmid-free cells, also referred to as a plasmid addiction system. Half-life of over 2 hours. Cell killing by CcdB is accompanied by filamentation, defects in chromosome and plasmid segregation, defects in cell division, formation of anucleate cells, decreased DNA synthesis and plasmid loss. Interferes with the activity of DN
   4815..4973    -  CDS            ccdA (fragment): CCDA_ECO57 - Also known as H, letA. Experimental evidence at protein level: Swiss-Prot protein existence level 1. Antitoxin component of a type II toxin-antitoxin (TA) system which inhibits the post-segregational killing (PSK) of plasmid-free cells, also referred to as a plasmid addiction system. Binds to and blocks the activity of CcdB; will also remove bound CcdB protein from the CcdB-GyrA complex by forming a CcdA-CcdB complex, a process termed rejuvenation. Functions as a transcriptional corepressor for the ccdAB operon, repression also requires CcdB (By similarity). From Escherichia coli
   5155..5813    -  CDS            CmR: chloramphenicol acetyltransferase; cat; confers resistance to chloramphenicol
   5814..5916    -  promoter       cat promoter: promoter of the E. coli cat gene encoding chloramphenicol acetyltransferase
   5947..5994    +  CDS            GFP11: 11th β-strand of superfolder GFP associates with GFP(1-10), consisting of the first 10 β-strands, to reconstitute fluorescent GFP (Cabantous et al., 2005; Kamiyama et al., 2016)
   6133..6765    +  terminator     E9 terminator: terminator and polyadenylation signal from the pea rbcS-E9 gene
   6828..6852    +  misc_feature   RB T-DNA repeat: right border repeat from nopaline C58 T-DNA
   7132..7761    +  CDS            pVS1 StaA: stability protein from the Pseudomonas plasmid pVS1 (Heeb et al., 2000)
   8190..9263    +  CDS            pVS1 RepA: replication protein from the Pseudomonas plasmid pVS1 (Heeb et al., 2000)
   9329..9523    +  rep_origin     pVS1 oriV: origin of replication for the Pseudomonas plasmid pVS1 (Heeb et al., 2000)
   9585..9689    +  promoter       AmpR promoter: bla
   9690..10484   +  CDS            KanR: aminoglycoside phosphotransferase; aphA-3; confers resistance to kanamycin
  10655..11243   +  rep_origin     ori: high-copy-number ColE1/pMB1/pBR322/pUC origin of replication
  11379..11403   +  misc_feature   LB T-DNA repeat: left border repeat from nopaline C58 T-DNA
>Addgene plasmid #126054 | pLaNGo11-3 | addgene full sequence | sequence record 254921 | Addgene NGS Result
GTGCCGATGTATCACCTCTCGCAAGAATTCAAGCTTGGAGGAATTCCAATCCCACAAAAATCTGAGCTTA
ACAGCACAGTTGCTCCTCTCAGAGCAGAATCGGGTATTCAACACCCTCATATCAACTACTACGTTGTGTA
TAACGGTCCACATGCCGGTATATACGATGACTGGGGTTGTACAAAGGCGGCAACAAACGGCGTTCCCGGA
GTTGCACACAAGAAATTTGCCACTATTACAGAGGCAAGAGCAGCAGCTGACGCGTACACAACAAGTCAGC
AAACAGACAGGTTGAACTTCATCCCCAAAGGAGAAGCTCAACTCAAGCCCAAGAGCTTTGCTAAGGCCCT
AACAAGCCCACCAAAGCAAAAAGCCCACTGGCTCACGCTAGGAACCAAAAGGCCCAGCAGTGATCCAGCC
CCAAAAGAGATCTCCTTTGCCCCGGAGATTACAATGGACGATTTCCTCTATCTTTACGATCTAGGAAGGA
AGTTCGAAGGTGAAGGTGACGACACTATGTTCACCACTGATAATGAGAAGGTTAGCCTCTTCAATTTCAG
AAAGAATGCTGACCCACAGATGGTTAGAGAGGCCTACGCAGCAAGTCTCATCAAGACGATCTACCCGAGT
AACAATCTCCAGGAGATCAAATACCTTCCCAAGAAGGTTAAAGATGCAGTCAAAAGATTCAGGACTAATT
GCATCAAGAACACAGAGAAAGACATATTTCTCAAGATCAGAAGTACTATTCCAGTATGGACGATTCAAGG
CTTGCTTCATAAACCAAGGCAAGTAATAGAGATTGGAGTCTCTAAAAAGGTAGTTCCTACTGAATCTAAG
GCCATGCATGGAGTCTAAGATTCAAATCGAGGATCTAACAGAACTCGCCGTCAAGACTGGCGAACAGTTC
ATACAGAGTCTTTTACGACTCAATGACAAGAAGAAAATCTTCGTCAACATGGTGGAGCACGACACTCTGG
TCTACTCCAAAAATGTCAAAGATACAGTCTCAGAAGATCAAAGGGCTATTGAGACTTTTCAACAAAGGAT
AATTTCGGGAAACCTCCTCGGATTCCATTGCCCAGCTATCTGTCACTTCATCGAAAGGACAGTAGAAAAG
GAAGGTGGCTCCTACAAATGCCATCATTGCGATAAAGGAAAGGCTATCATTCAAGATCTCTCTGCCGACA
GTGGTCCCAAAGATGGACCCCCACCCACGAGGAGCATCGTGGAAAAAGAAGAGGTTCCAACCACGTCTAC
AAAGCAAGTGGATTGATGTGACATCTCCACTGACGTAAGGGATGACGCACAATCCCACTATCCTTCGCAA
GACCCTTCCTCTATATAAGGAAGTTCATTTCATTTGGAGAGGACACGCTCGAGTATAAGAGCTCATTTTT
ACAACAATTACCAACAACAACAAACAACAAACAACATTACAATTACATTTACAATTATCGATACCATGAC
CACCGCTGTCACCGCCGCTGTTTCTTTCCCCTCTACCAAAACCACCTCTCTCTCCGCCCGAAGCTCCTCC
GTCATTTCCCCTGACAAAATCAGCTACAAAAAGGTTCCTTTGTACTACAGGAATGTATCTGCAACTGGGA
AAATGGGACCCATCAGGGCCGCAATGTCCAAAGGAGAAGAACTGTTTACCGGTGTTGTGCCAATTTTGGT
TGAACTCGATGGTGATGTCAACGGACATAAGTTCTCAGTGAGAGGCGAAGGAGAAGGTGACGCCACCATT
GGAAAATTGACTCTTAAATTCATCTGTACTACTGGTAAACTTCCTGTACCATGGCCGACTCTCGTAACAA
CGCTTACGTACGGAGTTCAGTGCTTTTCGAGATACCCAGACCATATGAAAAGACATGACTTTTTTAAGTC
GGCTATGCCTGAAGGTTACGTGCAAGAAAGAACAATTTCGTTCAAAGATGATGGAAAATATAAAACTAGA
GCAGTTGTTAAATTTGAAGGAGATACTTTGGTTAACCGCATTGAACTGAAAGGAACAGATTTTAAAGAAG
ATGGTAATATTCTTGGACACAAACTCGAATACAATTTTAATAGTCATAACGTATACATCACTGCTGATAA
GCAAAAGAACGGAATTAAAGCGAATTTCACAGTACGCCATAATGTAGAAGATGGCAGTGTTCAACTTGCC
GACCATTACCAACAAAACACCCCTATTGGAGACGGTCCGGTACTTCTTCCTGATAATCACTACCTCTCAA
CACAAACAGTCCTGAGCAAAGATCCAAATGAAAAAGGAACAGGTGGCGGCGGAAGTTAGCTTGTCCTGCT
TTAATGAGATATGCGAGAAGCCTATGATCGCATGATATTTGCTTTCAATTCTGTTGTGCACGTTGTAAAA
AACCTGAGCATGTGTAGCTCAGATCCTTACCGCCGGTTTCGGTTCATTCTAATGAATATATCACCCGTTA
CTATCGTATTTTTATGAATAATATTCTCCGTTCAATTTACTGATTGTACCCTACTACTTATATGTACAAT
ATTAAAATGAAAACAATATATTGTGCTGAATAGGTTTATAGCGACATCTATGATAGAGCGCCACAATAAC
AAACAATTGCGTTTTATTATTACAAATCCAATTTTAAAAAAAGCGGCAGAACCGGTCAAACCTAAAAGAC
TGATTACATAAATCTTATTCAAATTTCAAAAGTGCCCCAGGGGCTAGTATCTACGACACACCGAGCGGCG
AACTAATAACGCTCACTGAAGGGAACTCCGGTTCCCCGCCGGCGCGCATGGGTGAGATTCCTTGAAGTTG
AGTATTGGCCGTCCGCTCTACCGAAAGTTACGGGCACCATTCAACCCGGTCCAGCACGGCGGCCGGGTAA
CCGACTTGCTGCCCCGAGAATTATGCAGCATTTTTTTGGTGTATGTGGGCCCCAAATGAAGTGCAGGTCA
AACCTTGACAGTGACGACAAATCGTTGGGCGGGTCCAGGGCGAATTTTGCGACAACATGTCGAGGCTCAG
CAGGACCGCTACTAGAATTCGAGCTCGGAGGAATTCCAATCCCACAAAAATCTGAGCTTAACAGCACAGT
TGCTCCTCTCAGAGCAGAATCGGGTATTCAACACCCTCATATCAACTACTACGTTGTGTATAACGGTCCA
CATGCCGGTATATACGATGACTGGGGTTGTACAAAGGCGGCAACAAACGGCGTTCCCGGAGTTGCACACA
AGAAATTTGCCACTATTACAGAGGCAAGAGCAGCAGCTGACGCGTACACAACAAGTCAGCAAACAGACAG
GTTGAACTTCATCCCCAAAGGAGAAGCTCAACTCAAGCCCAAGAGCTTTGCTAAGGCCCTAACAAGCCCA
CCAAAGCAAAAAGCCCACTGGCTCACGCTAGGAACCAAAAGGCCCAGCAGTGATCCAGCCCCAAAAGAGA
TCTCCTTTGCCCCGGAGATTACAATGGACGATTTCCTCTATCTTTACGATCTAGGAAGGAAGTTCGAAGG
TGAAGGTGACGACACTATGTTCACCACTGATAATGAGAAGGTTAGCCTCTTCAATTTCAGAAAGAATGCT
GACCCACAGATGGTTAGAGAGGCCTACGCAGCAAGTCTCATCAAGACGATCTACCCGAGTAACAATCTCC
AGGAGATCAAATACCTTCCCAAGAAGGTTAAAGATGCAGTCAAAAGATTCAGGACTAATTGCATCAAGAA
CACAGAGAAAGACATATTTCTCAAGATCAGAAGTACTATTCCAGTATGGACGATTCAAGGCTTGCTTCAT
AAACCAAGGCAAGTAATAGAGATTGGAGTCTCTAAAAAGGTAGTTCCTACTGAATCTAAGGCCATGCATG
GAGTCTAAGATTCAAATCGAGGATCTAACAGAACTCGCCGTCAAGACTGGCGAACAGTTCATACAGAGTC
TTTTACGACTCAATGACAAGAAGAAAATCTTCGTCAACATGGTGGAGCACGACACTCTGGTCTACTCCAA
AAATGTCAAAGATACAGTCTCAGAAGATCAAAGGGCTATTGAGACTTTTCAACAAAGGATAATTTCGGGA
AACCTCCTCGGATTCCATTGCCCAGCTATCTGTCACTTCATCGAAAGGACAGTAGAAAAGGAAGGTGGCT
CCTACAAATGCCATCATTGCGATAAAGGAAAGGCTATCATTCAAGATCTCTCTGCCGACAGTGGTCCCAA
AGATGGACCCCCACCCACGAGGAGCATCGTGGAAAAAGAAGAGGTTCCAACCACGTCTACAAAGCAAGTG
GATTGATGTGACATCTCCACTGACGTAAGGGATGACGCACAATCCCACTATCCTTCGCAAGACCCTTCCT
CTATATAAGGAAGTTCATTTCATTTGGAGAGGACACGCTCGAGTATAAGAGCTCATTTTTACAACAATTA
CCAACAACAACAAACAACAAACAACATTACAATTACATTTACAATTATCGATACAATGTGAGACCGACTG
GCTGTGTATAAGGGAGCCTGACATTTATATTCCCCAGAACATCAGGTTAATGGCGTTTTTGATGTCATTT
TCGCGGTGGCTGAGATCAGCCACTTCTTCCCCGATAACGGAAACCGGCACACTGGCCATATCGGTGGTCA
TCATGCGCCAGCTTTCATCCCCGATATGCACCACCGGGTAAAGTTCACGGGAGACTTTATCTGACAGCAG
ACGTGCACTGGCCAGGGGGATCACCATCCGTCGCCCAGGCGTGTCAATAATATCACTCTGTACATCCACA
AACAGACGATAACGGCTCTCTCTTTTATAGGTGTAAACCTTAAACTGCATTTCACCAGCCCCTGTTCTCG
TCAGCAAAAGAGCCGTTCATTTCAATAAACCGGGCGACCTCAGCCATCCCTTCCTGATTTTCCGCTTTCC
AGCGTTCGGCACGCAGACGACGGGCTTCATTCTGCATGGTTGTGCTTACCAGACCGGAGATATTGACATC
ATATATGCCTTGAGCAACTGATAGCTGTCGCTGTCAACTGTCACTGTAATACGCTGCTTCATAGCATACC
TCTTTTTGACATACTTCGGGTATACATATCAGTATATATTCTTATACCGCAAAAATCAGCGCGCAAATAC
GCATACTGTTATCTGGCTTTTAGTAAGCCGGATCCACGCGGCGTTTACGCCCCCCCTGCCACTCATCGCA
GTACTGTTGTAATTCATTAAGCATTCTGCCGACATGGAAGCCATCACAAACGGCATGATGAACCTGAATC
GCCAGCGGCATCAGCACCTTGTCGCCTTGCGTATAATATTTGCCCATGGTGAAAACGGGGGCGAAGAAGT
TGTCCATATTGGCCACGTTTAAATCAAAACTGGTGAAACTCACCCAGGGATTGGCTGAAACGAAAAACAT
ATTCTCAATAAACCCTTTAGGGAAATAGGCCAGGTTTTCACCGTAACACGCCACATCTTGCGAATATATG
TGTAGAAACTGCCGGAAATCGTCGTGGTATTCACTCCAGAGCGATGAAAACGTTTCAGTTTGCTCATGGA
AAACGGTGTAACAAGGGTGAACACTATCCCATATCACCAGCTCACCGTCTTTCATTGCCATACGGAATTC
CGGATGAGCATTCATCAGGCGGGCAAGAATGTGAATAAAGGCCGGATAAAACTTGTGCTTATTTTTCTTT
ACGGTCTTTAAAAAGGCCGTAATATCCAGCTGAACGGTCTGGTTATAGGTACATTGAGCAACTGACTGAA
ATGCCTCAAAATGTTCTTTACGATGCCATTGGGATATATCAACGGTGGTATATCCAGTGATTTTTTTCTC
CATTTTAGCTTCCTTAGCTCCTGAAAATCTCGATAACTCAAAAAATACGCCCGGTAGTGATCTTATTTCA
TTATGGTGAAAGTTGGAACCTCTTACGTGCCGATCAAGGTCTCATTCGATGGGCGGCAAATTCATGCGTG
ACCACATGGTCCTTCATGAGTATGTAAATGCTGCTGGGATTACAGGTGGCTCTGGAGGTAGAGATCATAT
GGTTCTCCACGAATACGTTAACGCCGCAGGCATCACTGGCGGTAGTGGAGGACGCGACCATATGGTACTA
CATGAATATGTCAATGCAGCCGGAATAACCGGATAAGCTTAGAGCTTTCGTTCGTATCATCGGTTTCGAC
AACGTTCGTCAAGTTCAATGCATCAGTTTCATTGCGCACACACCAGAATCCTACTGAGTTTGAGTATTAT
GGCATTGGGAAAACTGTTTTTCTTGTACCATTTGTTGTGCTTGTAATTTACTGTGTTTTTTATTCGGTTT
TCGCTATCGAACTGTGAAATGGAAATGGATGGAGAAGAGTTAATGAATGATATGGTCCTTTTGTTCATTC
TCAAATTAATATTATTTGTTTTTTCTCTTATTTGTTGTGTGTTGAATTTGAAATTATAAGAGATATGCAA
ACATTTTGTTTTGAGTAAAAATGTGTCAAATCGTGGCCTCTAATGACCGAAGTTAATATGAGGAGTAAAA
CACTTGTAGTTGTACCATTATGCTTATTCACTAGGCAACAAATATATTTTCAGACCTAGAAAAGCTGCAA
ATGTTACTGAATACAAGTATGTCCTCTTGTGTTTTAGACATTTATGAACTTTCCTTTATGTAATTTTCCA
GAATCCTTGTCAGATTCTAATCATTGCTTTATAATTATAGTTATACTCATGGATTTGTAGTTGAGTATGA
AAATATTTTTTAATGCATTTTATGACTTGCCAATTGATTGACAACGCTTTACGAGGATGCACATGTGACC
GAGGGACACGAAGTGATCCGTTTAAACTATCAGTGTTTGACAGGATATATTGGCGGGTAAACCTAAGAGA
AAAGAGCGTTTATTAGAATAATCGGATATTTAAAAGGGCGTGAAAAGGTTTATCCGTTCGTCCATTTGTA
TGTGCCAGCCGTGCGGCTGCATGAAATCCTGGCCGGTTTGTCTGATGCCAAGCTGGCGGCCTGGCCGGCC
AGCTTGGCCGCTGAAGAAACCGAGCGCCGCCGTCTAAAAAGGTGATGTGTATTTGAGTAAAACAGCTTGC
GTCATGCGGTCGCTGCGTATATGATGCGATGAGTAAATAAACAAATACGCAAGGGGAACGCATGAAGGTT
ATCGCTGTACTTAACCAGAAAGGCGGGTCAGGCAAGACGACCATCGCAACCCATCTAGCCCGCGCCCTGC
AACTCGCCGGGGCCGATGTTCTGTTAGTCGATTCCGATCCCCAGGGCAGTGCCCGCGATTGGGCGGCCGT
GCGGGAAGATCAACCGCTAACCGTTGTCGGCATCGACCGCCCGACGATTGACCGCGACGTGAAGGCCATC
GGCCGGCGCGACTTCGTAGTGATCGACGGAGCGCCCCAGGCGGCGGACTTGGCTGTGTCCGCGATCAAGG
CAGCCGACTTCGTGCTGATTCCGGTGCAGCCAAGCCCTTACGACATATGGGCCACCGCCGACCTGGTGGA
GCTGGTTAAGCAGCGCATTGAGGTCACGGATGGAAGGCTACAAGCGGCCTTTGTCGTGTCGCGGGCGATC
AAAGGCACGCGCATCGGCGGTGAGGTTGCCGAGGCGCTGGCCGGGTACGAGCTGCCCATTCTTGAGTCCC
GTATCACGCAGCGCGTGAGCTACCCAGGCACTGCCGCCGCCGGCACAACCGTTCTTGAATCAGAACCCGA
GGGCGACGCTGCCCGCGAGGTCCAGGCGCTGGCCGCTGAAATTAAATCAAAACTCATTTGAGTTAATGAG
GTAAAGAGAAAATGAGCAAAAGCACAAACACGCTAAGTGCCGGCCGTCCGAGCGCACGCAGCAGCAAGGC
TGCAACGTTGGCCAGCCTGGCAGACACGCCAGCCATGAAGCGGGTCAACTTTCAGTTGCCGGCGGAGGAT
CACACCAAGCTGAAGATGTACGCGGTACGCCAAGGCAAGACCATTACCGAGCTGCTATCTGAATACATCG
CGCAGCTACCAGAGTAAATGAGCAAATGAATAAATGAGTAGATGAATTTTAGCGGCTAAAGGAGGCGGCA
TGGAAAATCAAGAACAACCAGGCACCGACGCCGTGGAATGCCCCATGTGTGGAGGAACGGGCGGTTGGCC
AGGCGTAAGCGGCTGGGTTGTCTGCCGGCCCTGCAATGGCACTGGAACCCCCAAGCCCGAGGAATCGGCG
TGAGCGGTCGCAAACCATCCGGCCCGGTACAAATCGGCGCGGCGCTGGGTGATGACCTGGTGGAGAAGTT
GAAGGCCGCGCAGGCCGCCCAGCGGCAACGCATCGAGGCAGAAGCACGCCCCGGTGAATCGTGGCAAGCG
GCCGCTGATCGAATCCGCAAAGAATCCCGGCAACCGCCGGCAGCCGGTGCGTCGTCGATTAGGAAGCCGC
CCAAGGGCGACGAGCAACCAGATTTTTTCGTTCCGATGCTCTATGACGTGGGCACCCGCGATAGTCGCAG
CATCATGGACGTGGCCGTTTTCCGTCTGTCGAAGCGTGACCGACGAGCTGGCGAGGTGATCCGCTACGAG
CTTCCAGACGGGCACGTAGAGGTTTCCGCAGGGCCGGCCGGCATGGCCAGTGTGTGGGATTACGACCTGG
TACTGATGGCGGTTTCCCATCTAACCGAATCCATGAACCGATACCGGGAAGGGAAGGGAGACAAGCCCGG
CCGCGTGTTCCGTCCACACGTTGCGGACGTACTCAAGTTCTGCCGGCGAGCCGATGGCGGAAAGCAGAAA
GACGACCTGGTAGAAACCTGCATTCGGTTAAACACCACGCACGTTGCCATGCAGCGTACGAAGAAGGCCA
AGAACGGCCGCCTGGTGACGGTATCCGAGGGTGAAGCCTTGATTAGCCGCTACAAGATCGTAAAGAGCGA
AACCGGGCGGCCGGAGTACATCGAGATCGAGCTAGCTGATTGGATGTACCGCGAGATCACAGAAGGCAAG
AACCCGGACGTGCTGACGGTTCACCCCGATTACTTTTTGATCGATCCCGGCATCGGCCGTTTTCTCTACC
GCCTGGCACGCCGCGCCGCAGGCAAGGCAGAAGCCAGATGGTTGTTCAAGACGATCTACGAACGCAGTGG
CAGCGCCGGAGAGTTCAAGAAGTTCTGTTTCACCGTGCGCAAGCTGATCGGGTCAAATGACCTGCCGGAG
TACGATTTGAAGGAGGAGGCGGGGCAGGCTGGCCCGATCCTAGTCATGCGCTACCGCAACCTGATCGAGG
GCGAAGCATCCGCCGGTTCCTAATGTACGGAGCAGATGCTAGGGCAAATTGCCCTAGCAGGGGAAAAAGG
TCGAAAAAGCTTCTTTCCTGTGGATAGCACGTACATTGGGAACCCAAAGCCGTACATTGGGAACCGGAAC
CCGTACATTGGGAACCCAAAGCCGTACATTGGGAACCGGTCACACATGTAAGTGACTGATATAAAAGAGA
AAAAAGGCGATTTTTCCGCCTAAAACTCTTTAAAACTTATTAAAACTCTTAAAACCCGCCTGGCCTGTGC
ATAACTGTCTGGCCAGCGCACAGCCGAACAGCTGCAAAAAGCGCCCACATCAAGGCTCCGAGTGCGCGGA
ACCCCTATTTGTTTATTTTTCTAAATACATTCAAATATGTATCCGCTCATGAGACAATAACCCTGATAAA
TGCTTCAATAATATTGAAAAAGGAAGAGTATGGCTAAAATGAGAATATCACCGGAATTGAAAAAACTGAT
CGAAAAATACCGCTGCGTAAAAGATACGGAAGGAATGTCTCCTGCTAAGGTATATAAGCTGGTGGGAGAA
AATGAAAACCTATATTTAAAAATGACGGACAGCCGGTATAAAGGGACCACCTATGATGTGGAACGGGAAA
AGGACATGATGCTATGGCTGGAAGGAAAGCTGCCTGTTCCAAAGGTCCTGCACTTTGAACGGCATGATGG
CTGGAGCAATCTGCTCATGAGTGAGGCCGATGGCGTCCTTTGCTCGGAAGAGTATGAAGATGAACAAAGC
CCTGAAAAGATTATCGAGCTGTATGCGGAGTGCATCAGGCTCTTTCACTCCATCGACATATCGGATTGTC
CCTATACGAATAGCTTAGACAGCCGCTTAGCCGAATTGGATTACTTACTGAATAACGATCTGGCCGATGT
GGATTGCGAAAACTGGGAAGAGGACACTCCATTTAAAGATCCGCGCGAGCTGTATGATTTTTTAAAGACG
GAAAAGCCCGAAGAGGAACTTGTCTTTTCCCACGGCGACCTGGGAGACAGCAACATCTTTGTGAAAGATG
GCAAAGTAAGTGGCTTTATTGATCTTGGGAGAAGCGGCAGGGCGGACAAGTGGTATGACATTGCCTTCTG
CGTCCGGTCGCTCAGGGAGGATATCGGGGAAGAACAGTATGTCGAGCTATTTTTTGACTTACTGGGGATC
AAGCCTGATTGGGAGAAAATAAAATATTATATTTTACTGGATGAATTGTTTTAGCTGTCAGACCAAGTTT
ACTCATATATACTTTAGATTGATTTAAAACTTCATTTTTAATTTAAAAGGATCTAGGTGAAGATCCTTTT
TGATAATCTCATGACCAAAATCCCTTAACGTGAGTTTTCGTTCCACTGAGCGTCAGACCCCGTAGAAAAG
ATCAAAGGATCTTCTTGAGATCCTTTTTTTCTGCGCGTAATCTGCTGCTTGCAAACAAAAAAACCACCGC
TACCAGCGGTGGTTTGTTTGCCGGATCAAGAGCTACCAACTCTTTTTCCGAAGGTAACTGGCTTCAGCAG
AGCGCAGATACCAAATACTGTTCTTCTAGTGTAGCCGTAGTTAGGCCACCACTTCAAGAACTCTGTAGCA
CCGCCTACATACCTCGCTCTGCTAATCCTGTTACCAGTGGCTGCTGCCAGTGGCGATAAGTCGTGTCTTA
CCGGGTTGGACTCAAGACGATAGTTACCGGATAAGGCGCAGCGGTCGGGCTGAACGGGGGGTTCGTGCAC
ACAGCCCAGCTTGGAGCGAACGACCTACACCGAACTGAGATACCTACAGCGTGAGCTATGAGAAAGCGCC
ACGCTTCCCGAAGGGAGAAAGGCGGACAGGTATCCGGTAAGCGGCAGGGTCGGAACAGGAGAGCGCACGA
GGGAGCTTCCAGGGGGAAACGCCTGGTATCTTTATAGTCCTGTCGGGTTTCGCCACCTCTGACTTGAGCG
TCGATTTTTGTGATGCTCGTCAGGGGGGCGGAGCCTATGGAAAAACGCCAGCAACGCGGCCTTTTTACGG
TTCCTGCTCGGATCTGTTGGACCGGACAGTAGTCATGGTTGATGGGCTGCCTGTATCGAGTGGTGATTTT
GTGCCGAGCTGCCGGTCGGGGAGCTGTTGGCTGGCTGGTGGCAGGATATATTGTGGTGTAAACAAATTGA
CGCTTAGACAACTTAATAACACATTGCGGACGTTTTTAATGTACTGGGGTTGAACACTCT
